>Addgene plasmid #60709 | LXSN-Cx43-S282A | addgene partial sequence | sequence record 102185 | pBABE3 5'-ACCCTAACTGACACACATTCC-3'
CTCCTCCATAATCGACAGCTCGATGCTCAAGCCGGTTTAAATCTCCAGGTCATCAGGCCGAGGCCTGCTG
CTGGCGCGGCTGCTGGCTCTGCTGGAAGGTCGTTGGTCCACGATGGCTAATGGCTGGAGTTCATGTCCAG
CAGCAACTTTTTTGGCATTCTGGTTGTCGTCGGGGAAATCGAACGGCTGGGCGTGCGAGTTGGAGATGGT
GCTTCCGGCCTGCCCCATGCGATTTTGCTCTGCGCTGTAGTTCGCCCAGTTTTGCTCGCTAGCTTGCTTG
TTGTAATTGCGGCACGAGGAATTGTTTCTGTCACCAGTAACCAGCTTGTACCCAGGAGGAGCCATAGGCG
AGAGTGGAGCCGTTGGTGAGGAGCAGCCATTGAAGTAGGCGTATTTTGGAGATCCGCAGTCTTTTGATGG
GCTCAGTGGGCCAGTGGTGGCGTGGTAAGGATCGCTTCTTCCCTTCACGCGATCCTTAACGCCTTTGAAG
AAGACGTAGAAGAGCTCAATGATGTTCAAAGCGAGAGACACCAAGGACACCACCAGCATGAAGATGATGA
AGATGGTTTTCTCCGTGGGACGTGAGAGGAAGCAGTCTACCTGGTGGGGGCAGGGATCTCTCTTGCAGGT
GTAGACCGCGCTCAAGCTGAACCCATAGATGTACCACTGGATGAGCAGGAAGGCCACCTCGAAGACAGAC
TTGAAGAGGATGCTGATGATGTAGGTTCTCAGCAAGCCGCCCCTCATTTTCACCTTGCCGTGCTCTTCAA
TCCCGTAC
