>Addgene plasmid #60709 | LXSN-Cx43-S282A | addgene partial sequence | sequence record 102900 | pLXSN5 5'-CCCTTGAACCTCCTCGTTCGACC-3'
TCACTCCTTCTCTAGGCGCCGGAATTCCGGCTTTTACGAGGTATCAGCACTTTTCTTTCATTGGGGGGAA
GGCGTGAGGAAAGTACCAAACAGCAGCAGACTTTTAAACTTTAAACAGACAGGTCTGAGAGCCTGAACTC
TCATTTTTCCTTTGACTTCAGCCTCCAAGGAGTTCCACCAACTTTGGCGCGCCGGCTTCACTTTCATTAA
GTGAAAGAGAGGTGCCCAGACATGGGTGACTGGAGTGCCTTGGGGAAGCTTCTGGACAAGGTCCAAGCCT
ACTCCACCGCTGGAGGGAAGGTGTGGCTGTCAGTGCTCTTCATATTCAGAATCCTGCTCCTGGGGACAGC
TGTTGAGTCAGCTTGGGGTGATGAACAGTCTGCCTTTCGCTGTAACACTCAACAACCTGGCTGCGAAAAC
GTCTGCTATGACAAGTCCTTCCCCATCTCTCACGTGCGCTTCTGGGTCCTTCAGATCATATTCGTGTCTG
TGCCCACCCTCCTGTACTTGGCCCATGTGTTCTATGTGATGAGGAAGGAAGAGAAGCTAAACAAGAAAGA
AGAGGAGCTCAAAGTGGCCCAGACTGACGGGGTCAACGTGGAGATGCACCTGAAGCAGATTGAAATCAAG
AAGTTCAAGTACGGGATTGAAGAGCACGGCAAGGTGAAAATGAGGGGCGGCTTGCTGAGAACCTACATCA
TCAGCATCCTCTTCAAGTCTGTCTTCGA
