[The description below was written by a language model from this plasmid's Addgene catalogue record.]
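Description:
LXSN-Cx43-S282A is a retroviral mammalian expression plasmid built on the pLXSN backbone, carrying the rat connexin43 coding sequence (Gja1, also called gap junction protein alpha 1) with a serine-to-alanine substitution at residue 282. The plasmid is propagated in E. coli under ampicillin selection. Its copy number and the cloning method used to introduce the insert are not recorded, and no feature table accompanies the entry, so the exact element boundaries cannot be described here.

Expression of the Cx43 mutant is driven by the retroviral long terminal repeat, as stated in the record. In the general pLXSN design, the LTRs flank the gene of interest and a separate neomycin resistance cassette driven by an internal SV40 promoter, and a packaging signal allows the transcript to be incorporated into viral particles when the plasmid is introduced into a packaging cell line that supplies the viral structural and enzymatic proteins. The resulting replication-incompetent virus integrates the cassette into target cell genomes, and stably transduced cells are selected with G418. No epitope tag or fluorescent reporter is listed for the insert.

Replacing Ser-282 with alanine removes a phosphorylatable residue in connexin43. The associated study concerns how phosphorylation at Ser-279 and Ser-282 regulates connexin43 endocytosis and gap junction assembly in pancreatic cancer cells. The construct is therefore suited to generating stable cell populations that express a phosphorylation-deficient Cx43, for comparison with other forms of the protein in studies of trafficking, internalisation and gap junction formation.
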