Addgene plasmid #60709: LXSN-Cx43-S282A
Purpose: retroviral expression of rat Cx43 S282A mutant
Depositing lab: Parmender Mehta. Depositing organization: University of Nebraska Medical Center. Publication: Phosphorylation on Ser-279 and Ser-282 of connexin43 regulates endocytosis and gap junction assembly in pancreatic cancer cells. Johnson KE, Mitra S, Katoch P, Kelsey LS, Johnson KR, Mehta PP. Mol Biol Cell. 2013 Mar;24(6):715-33. doi: 10.1091/mbc.E12-07-0537. Epub 2013 Jan 30. PubMed 23363606.
Backbone
  Vector backbone: pLXSN
  Backbone manufacturer: Clontech
  Vector type: Mammalian Expression, Retroviral
  Selectable markers: Neomycin (select with G418)
Growth in bacteria
  Bacterial resistance: Ampicillin, 100 μg/mL
  Growth temperature: 37°C
  Growth strain: DH5alpha
  Copy number: Unknown
Gene/Insert
  Gene/Insert name: Cx43 (alt names: gap junction protein, alpha 1; connexin43)
  Species: R. norvegicus (rat)
  Mutation: S282A
  Entrez Gene: Gja1 (a.k.a. Cx43, Cxnk1)
  Promoter: LTR
  Cloning method: Unknown
  Sequencing primers: 5′ pLXSN5'; 3′ pBABE3'
Terms and licenses: Academic/Nonprofit Terms; Industry Terms: Not Available to Industry
How to cite: LXSN-Cx43-S282A was a gift from Parmender Mehta (Addgene plasmid # 60709 ; http://n2t.net/addgene:60709 ; RRID:Addgene_60709)
